>Addgene plasmid #239494 | pJJB1434 | addgene full sequence | sequence record 475871 | Addgene NGS Result
ACTGGCCGATAATTGCAGACGAACGTGTGGAGTGTTTGCTTGGATTCTTTAGTAAAAGGGGAAGAACAGT
TGGAAGGGCCAAAGTGGAAGTCACAAAACAGTGGTCCTATATAAAAGAACAAGAAAAAGATTATTTATAT
ACAACTGCGGTCACAAGAAGCAACGCGAGAGAGCACAACACGCTGTTATCACGCAAACTATGTTTTGACA
CCGAGCCATAGCCGTGATTGTGCGTCACATTGGGCGATAATGAACGCTAAATGACCAACTCCCATCCGTA
GGAGCCCCTTAGGGCGTGCCAATAGTTTCACGCGCTTAATGCGAAGTGCTCGGAACGGACAACTGTGGTC
GTTTGGCACCGGGAAAGTGGTACTAGACCGAGAGTTTCGCATTTGTATGGCAGGACGTTCTGGGAGCTTC
GCGTCTAAAGCTTTTTCGGGCGCGAAATGCAGACCAGACCAGAACAAAACAACTGACAAGAAGGCGTTTA
ATTTAATATGTTGTTCACTCGCGCCTGGGCTGTTGTTATTCGGCTAGATACATACGTGTTTGTGCGTATG
TAGTTATATCATATATAAGTATATTAGGATGAGGCGGTGAAAGAGATTTTTTTTTTTTCGCTTAATTTAT
TCTTTTCTCTATCTTTTTTCCTACATCTTGTTCAAAAGAGTAGCAAAAACAACAATCAATACAATAAAAT
AAGATCTATGACTGCCGACAACAATAGTATGCCCCATGGTGCAGTATCTAGTTACGCCAAATTAGTGCAA
AACCAAACACCTGAAGACATTTTGGAAGAGTTTCCTGAAATTATTCCATTACAACAAAGACCTAATACCC
GATCTAGTGAAACGTCAAATGACGAAAGCGGAGAAACATGTTTTTCTGGTCATGATGAGGAGCAAATTAA
GTTAATGAATGAAAATTGTATTGTTTTGGATTGGGACGATAATGCTATTGGTGCCGGTACCAAGAAAGTT
TGTCATTTAATGGAAAATATTGAAAAGGGTTTACTACATCGTGCATTCTCCGTCTTTATTTTCAATGAAC
AAGGTGAATTACTTTTACAACAAAGAGCCACTGAAAAAATAACTTTCCCTGATCTTTGGACTAACACATG
CTGCTCTCATCCACTATGTATTGATGACGAATTAGGTTTGAAGGGTAAGCTAGACGATAAGATTAAGGGC
GCTATTACTGCGGCGGTGAGAAAACTAGATCATGAATTAGGTATTCCAGAAGATGAAACTAAGACAAGGG
GTAAGTTTCACTTTTTAAACAGAATCCATTACATGGCACCAAGCAATGAACCATGGGGTGAACATGAAAT
TGATTACATCCTATTTTATAAGATCAACGCTAAAGAAAACTTGACTGTCAACCCAAACGTCAATGAAGTT
AGAGACTTCAAATGGGTTTCACCAAATGATTTGAAAACTATGTTTGCTGACCCAAGTTACAAGTTTACGC
CTTGGTTTAAGATTATTTGCGAGAATTACTTATTCAACTGGTGGGAGCAATTAGATGACCTTTCTGAAGT
GGAAAATGACAGGCAAATTCATAGAATGCTAGGATCCTTGGGAAGAGGTAGAAGATCCAAATTGTAATAA
CTCGAGTGGCATTGAATTGAATTGAAATCGATAGATCAATTTTTTTCTTTTCTCTTTCCCCATCCTTTAC
GCTAAAATAATAGTTTATTTTATTTTTTGAATATTTTTTATTTATATACGTATATATAGACTATTATTTA
TCTTTTAATGATTATTAAGATTTTTATTAAAAAAAAATTCGCTCCTCTTTTAATGCCTTTATGCAGTTTT
TTTTTCCCATTCGATATTTCTATGTGCTGCCAAACCAGATGTCAACACAGCTACAACGCACCCATGAACC
ACACGGTTAGTCCAAAAGGGGCAGTTCAGATTCCAGATGCGGGAATTAGCTTGCTGCCACCCTCACCTCA
CTAACGCTGCGGTGTGCGGATACTTCATGCTATTTATAGACGCGCGTGTCGGAATCAGCACGCGCAAGAA
CCAAATGGGAAAATCGGAATGGGTCCAGAACTGCTTTGAGTGCTGGCTATTGGCGTCTGATTTCCGTTTT
GGGAATCCTTTGCCGCGCGCCCCTCTCAAAACTCCGCACAAGTCCCAGAAAGCGGGAAAGAAATAAAACG
CCACCAAAAAAAAAAAAATAAAAGCCAATCCTCGAAGCGTGGGTGGTAGGCCCTGGATTATCCCGTACAA
GTATTTCTCAGGAGTAAAAAAACCGTTTGTTTTGGAATTTCCCATTTCGCGGCCACCTACGCCGCTATCT
TTGCAACAACTATCTGCGATAACTCAGCAAATTTTGCATATTCGTGTTGCAGTATTGCGATAATGGGAGT
CTTACTTCCAACATAACGGCAGAAAGAAATGTGAGAAAATTTTGCATCCTTTGCCTCCGTTCAAGTATAT
AAAGTCGGCATGCTTGATAATCTTTCTTTCCATCCTACATTGTTCTAATTATTCTTATTCTCCTTTATTC
TTTCCTAACATACCAAGAAATTAATCTTCTGTCATTCGCTTAAACACTATATCAATAAAGATCTATGGCT
TCAGAAAAAGAAATTAGGAGAGAGAGATTCTTGAACGTTTTCCCTAAATTAGTAGAGGAATTGAACGCAT
CGCTTTTGGCTTACGGTATGCCTAAGGAAGCATGTGACTGGTATGCCCACTCATTGAACTACAACACTCC
AGGCGGTAAGCTAAATAGAGGTTTGTCCGTTGTGGACACGTATGCTATTCTCTCCAACAAGACCGTTGAA
CAATTGGGGCAAGAAGAATACGAAAAGGTTGCCATTCTAGGTTGGTGCATTGAGTTGTTGCAGGCTTACT
GGTTGGTCGCCGATGATATGATGGACAAGTCCATTACCAGAAGAGGCCAACCATGTTGGTACAAGGTTCC
TGAAGTTGGGGAAATTGCCATCTGGGACGCATTCATGTTAGAGGCTGCTATCTACAAGCTTTTGAAATCT
CACTTCAGAAACGAAAAATACTACATAGATATCACCGAATTGTTCCATGAGGTCACCTTCCAAACCGAAT
TGGGCCAATTGATGGACTTAATCACTGCACCTGAAGACAAAGTCGACTTGAGTAAGTTCTCCCTAAAGAA
GCACTCCTTCATAGTTACTTTCAAGACTGCTTACTATTCTTTCTACTTGCCTGTCGCATTGGCCATGTAC
GTTGCCGGTATCACGGATGAAAAGGATTTGAAACAAGCCAGAGATGTCTTGATTCCATTGGGTGAATACT
TCCAAATTCAAGATGACTACTTAGACTGCTTCGGTACCCCAGAACAGATCGGTAAGATCGGTACAGATAT
CCAAGATAACAAATGTTCTTGGGTAATCAACAAGGCATTGGAACTTGCTTCCGCAGAACAAAGAAAGACT
TTAGACGAAAATTACGGTAAGAAGGACTCAGTCGCAGAAGCCAAATGCAAAAAGATTTTCAATGACTTGA
AAATTGAACAGCTATACCACGAATATGAAGAGTCTATTGCCAAGGATTTGAAGGCCAAAATTTCTCAGGT
CGATGAGTCTCGTGGCTTCAAAGCTGATGTCTTAACTGCGTTCTTGAACAAAGTTTACAAGAGAAGCAAA
GGATCCTTGGGAAGAGGTAGAAGATCCAAATTGTAATAACTCGAGTGGCGCCAATTGGTGCGGCAATTGA
TAATAACGAAAATGTCTTTTAATGATCTGGGTATAATGAGGAATTTTCCGAACGTTTTTACTTTATATAT
ATATATACATGTAACATATATTCTATACGCTATAGAGAAAGGAAATTTTTCAATTAAAAAAAAAATAGAG
AAAGAGTTTCACTTCTTGATTATCGCTAACACTAATGGTTGAAGTACTGCTACTTTAATTTTATGCTGAG
CAGTTACAGAGATGTTACGAACCACTAGTGCACTGCAGTACACGGTTTCCTTGAAATTTTTTTGATTCGG
TAATCTCCGAACAGAAGGAAGAACGAAGGAAGGAGCACAGACTTAGATTGGTATATATACGCATATGTAG
TGTTGAAGAAACATGAAATTGCCCAGTATTCTTAACCCAACTGCACAGAACAAAAACGTGCAGGAAACGA
AGATAAATCATGTCGAAAGCTACATATAAGGAACGTGCTGCTACTCATCCTAGTCCTGTTGCTGCCAAGC
TATTTAATATCATGCACGAAAAGCAAACAAACTTGTGTGCTTCATTGGATGTTCGTACCACCAAGGAATT
ACTGGAGTTAGTTGAAGCATTAGGTCCCAAAATTTGTTTACTAAAAACACATGTGGATATCTTGACTGAT
TTTTCCATGGAGGGCACAGTTAAGCCGCTAAAGGCATTATCCGCCAAGTACAATTTTTTACTCTTCGAAG
ACAGAAAATTTGCTGACATTGGTAATACAGTCAAATTGCAGTACTCTGCGGGTGTATACAGAATAGCAGA
ATGGGCAGACATTACGAATGCACACGGTGTGGTGGGCCCAGGTATTGTTAGCGGTTTGAAGCAGGCGGCA
GAAGAAGTAACAAAGGAACCTAGAGGCCTTTTGATGTTAGCAGAATTGTCATGCAAGGGCTCCCTATCTA
CTGGAGAATATACTAAGGGTACTGTTGACATTGCGAAGAGCGACAAAGATTTTGTTATCGGCTTTATTGC
TCAAAGAGACATGGGTGGAAGAGATGAAGGTTACGATTGGTTGATTATGACACCCGGTGTGGGTTTAGAT
GACAAGGGAGATGCATTGGGTCAACAGTATAGAACCGTGGATGATGTGGTTTCTACAGGATCTGACATTA
TTATTGTTGGAAGAGGACTATTTGCAAAGGGAAGGGATGCTAAGGTAGAGGGTGAACGTTACAGAAAAGC
AGGCTGGGAAGCATATTTGAGAAGATGCGGCCAGCAAAACTAAAAAACTGTATTATAAGTAAATGCATGT
ATACTAAACTCACAAATTAGAGCTTCAATTTAATTATATCAGTTATTACCCGAGTAGAGCACTTGAATCC
ACTGCCCCGGGAATCTCGGTCGTAATGATTTCTATAATGACGAAAAAAAAAAAATTGGAAAGAAAAAGCT
TCATGGCCTTTATAAAAAGGAACTATCCAATACCTCGCCAGAACCAAGTAACAGTATTTTACGGGGCACA
AATCAAGAACAATAAGACAGGACTGTAAAGATGGACGCATTGAACTCCAAAGAACAACAAGAGTTCCAAA
AAGTAGTGGAACAAAAGCAAATGAAGGATTTCATGCGTTTGTACTCTAATCTGGTAGAAAGATGTTTCAC
AGACTGTGTCAATGACTTCACAACATCAAAGCTAACCAATAAGGAACAAACATGCATCATGAAGTGCTCA
GAAAAGTTCTTGAAGCATAGCGAACGTGTAGGGCAGCGTTTCCAAGAACAAAACGCTGCCTTGGGACAAG
GCTTGGGCCGATAAGGTGTACTGGCGTATATATATCTAATTATGTATCTCTGGTGTAGCCCATTTTTAGC
ATGTAAATATAAAGACCGAGCGGCCGCGTGTTACAACCAATTAACCAATTCTGATTAGAAAAACTCATCG
AGCATCAAATGAAACTGCAATTTATTCATATCAGGATTATCAATACCATATTTTTGAAAAAGCCGTTTCT
GTAATGAAGGAGAAAACTCACCGAGGCAGTTCCATAGGATGGCAAGATCCTGGTATCGGTCTGCGATTCC
GACTCGTCCAACATCAATACAACCTATTAATTTCCCCTCGTCAAAAATAAGGTTATCAAGTGAGAAATCA
CCATGAGTGACGACTGAATCCGGTGAGAATGGCAAAAGCTTATGCATTTCTTTCCAGACTTGTTCAACAG
GCCAGCCATTACGCTCGTCATCAAAATCACTCGCATCAACCAAACCGTTATTCATTCGTGATTGCGCCTG
AGCGAGGCGAAATACGCGATCGCTGTTAAAAGGACAATTACAAACAGGAATCGAATGCAACCGGCGCAGG
AACACTGCCAGCGCATCAACAATATTTTCACCTGAATCAGGATATTCTTCTAATACCTGGAATGCTGTTT
TCCCGGGGATCGCAGTGGTGAGTAACCATGCATCATCAGGAGTACGGATAAAATGCTTGATGGTCGGAAG
AGGCATAAATTCCGTCAGCCAGTTTAGTCTGACCATCTCATCTGTAACATCATTGGCAACGCTACCTTTG
CCATGTTTCAGAAACAACTCTGGCGCATCGGGCTTCCCATACAATCGATAGATTGTCGCACCTGATTGCC
CGACATTATCGCGAGCCCATTTATACCCATATAAATCAGCATCCATGTTGGAATTTAATCGCGGCCTGGA
GCAAGACGTTTCCCGTTGAATATGGCTCATAACACCCCTTGTATTACTGTTTATGTAAGCAGACAGTTTT
ATTGTTCATGATGATATATTTTTATCTTGTGCAATGTAACATCAGAGATTTTGAGACACAACGTGGCTTT
GTTGAATAAATCGAACTTTTGCTGAGTTGAAGGATCAGTCATGACCAAAATCCCTTAACGTGAGTTTTCG
TTCCACTGAGCGTCAGACCCCGTAGAAAAGATCAAAGGATCTTCTTGAGATCCTTTTTTTCTGCGCGTAA
TCTGCTGCTTGCAAACAAAAAAACCACCGCTACCAGCGGTGGTTTGTTTGCCGGATCAAGAGCTACCAAC
TCTTTTTCCGAAGGTAACTGGCTTCAGCAGAGCGCAGATACCAAATACTGTTCTTCTAGTGTAGCCGTAG
TTAGGCCACCACTTCAAGAACTCTGTAGCACCGCCTACATACCTCGCTCTGCTAATCCTGTTACCAGTGG
CTGCTGCCAGTGGCGATAAGTCGTGTCTTACCGGGTTGGACTCAAGACGATAGTTACCGGATAAGGCGCA
GCGGTCGGGCTGAACGGGGGGTTCGTGCACACAGCCCAGCTTGGAGCGAACGACCTACACCGAACTGAGA
TACCTACAGCGTGAGCTATGAGAAAGCGCCACGCTTCCCGAAGGGAGAAAGGCGGACAGGTATCCGGTAA
GCGGCAGGGTCGGAACAGGAGAGCGCACGAGGGAGCTTCCAGGGGGAAACGCCTGGTATCTTTATAGTCC
TGTCGGGTTTCGCCACCTCTGACTTGAGCGTCGATTTTTGTGATGCTCGTCAGGGGGGCGGAGCCTATGG
AAAAACGCCAGCAACGCGGCCTTTTTACGGTTCCTGGCCTTTTGCTGGCCTTTTGCTCACATGTTCTTTC
CTGCGTTATCCCCTGATTCTGTGGATAACCGTGCGGCCGCCAATGCTAAATTCGAGTGAAACACAGGAAG
ATCAGAAAATCCTCATTTCATCCATATTAACAATAATTTCAAATGTTTATTTGCATTATTTGAAACTAGG
CAAGACAAGCAACGAAACGTTTTTGAAAATTTTGAGTATTTTCAATAAATTTGTAGAGGACTCAGATATT
GAAAAAAAGCTACAGCAATTAATACTTGATAAGAAGAGTATTGAGAAGGGCAACGGTTCATCATCTCATG
GATCTGCACATGAACAAACACCAGAGTCAAACGACGTTGAAATTGAGGCTACTGCGCCAATTGATGACAA
TACAGACGATGATAACAAACCGAAGTTATCTGATGTAGAAAAGGATTAAAGATGCTAAGAGATAGTGATG
ATATTTCATAAATAATGTAATTCTATATATGTTAATTACCTTTTTTGCGAGGCATATTTATGGTGAAGGA
TAAGTTTTGACCATCAAAGAAGGTTAATGTGGCTGTGGTTTCAGGGTCCATAAAGCCCACATGGATAACA
TTACCCCTGAATTCGCATCTAGACTGA
Features (pLannotate 1.2.2; 10 found; start..end, strand, type, name):
    708..1571    +  CDS            IDI1: IDI1_YEAST - Also known as BOT2. Experimental evidence at protein level: Swiss-Prot protein existence level 1. Catalyzes the 1,3-allylic rearrangement of the homoallylic substrate isopentenyl (IPP) to its highly electrophilic allylic isomer, dimethylallyl diphosphate (DMAPP). From Saccharomyces cerevisiae (strain ATCC 204508 / S288c) (Baker's yeast).
   1621..1845    +  terminator     PGK1 terminator (fragment): S. cerevisae PGK1; transcription terminator for 3-phosphoglycerate kinase gene
   1956..2285    -  CDS            YL111_YEAST: Protein predicted: Swiss-Prot protein existence level 4. From Saccharomyces cerevisiae (strain ATCC 204508 / S288c) (Baker's yeast).
   2585..3640    +  CDS            ERG20: FPPS_YEAST - Also known as BOT3, FDS1, FPP1. Experimental evidence at protein level: Swiss-Prot protein existence level 1. Catalyzes the sequential condensation of isopentenyl pyrophosphate with the allylic pyrophosphates, dimethylallyl pyrophosphate, and then with the resultant geranylpyrophosphate to the ultimate product farnesyl pyrophosphate. From Saccharomyces cerevisiae (strain ATCC 204508 / S288c) (Baker's yeast).
   3963..4139    +  promoter       URA3 promoter (fragment): S. cerevisiae URA3
   4140..4943    +  CDS            URA3: orotidine-5'-phosphate decarboxylase, required for uracil biosynthesis; S. cerevisiae URA3; yeast auxotrophic marker, counterselectable with 5-fluoroorotic acid (5-FOA)
   5211..5471    +  CDS            TIM9: TIM9_YEAST - Experimental evidence at protein level: Swiss-Prot protein existence level 1. Mitochondrial intermembrane chaperone that participates in the import and insertion of multi-pass transmembrane proteins into the mitochondrial inner membrane. Also required for the transfer of beta- barrel precursors from the TOM complex to the sorting and assembly machinery (SAM complex) of the outer membrane. Acts as a chaperone-like protein that protects the hydrophobic precursors from aggregation and guide them through the mitochondrial intermembrane space. Compared to TIM10, it may have a strong st
   5585..6400    -  CDS            KanR: aminoglycoside phosphotransferase; aph(3')-Ia; confers resistance to kanamycin in bacteria or G418 (Geneticin®) in eukaryotes
   6625..7213    +  rep_origin     ori: high-copy-number ColE1/pMB1/pBR322/pUC origin of replication
   7320..7676    +  CDS            GEA2 (fragment): GEA2_YEAST - Experimental evidence at protein level: Swiss-Prot protein existence level 1. Activates the ARF proteins by exchanging bound GDP for free GTP. Plays a role in maintaining mitochondrial morphology (PubMed:25190516). From Saccharomyces cerevisiae (strain ATCC 204508 / S288c) (Baker's yeast).
