[The description below was written by a language model from this plasmid's Addgene catalogue record and pLannotate feature annotations shown in this document.]
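Description:
pJJB1434 is a yeast expression plasmid built by Golden Gate assembly on the in-house backbone PSG747. It carries two Saccharomyces cerevisiae isoprenoid-pathway enzymes intended to generate geranyl diphosphate (GPP) inside the peroxisome. In E. coli it is maintained through a high-copy ColE1/pUC-type origin and selected with kanamycin via the KanR (aph(3')-Ia) gene. In yeast, selection relies on the URA3 auxotrophic marker with its own promoter, which can also be counterselected with 5-FOA. No yeast replication origin (2μ or CEN/ARS) is annotated. Instead, the marker and bacterial region are flanked by fragments matching the yeast TIM9 and GEA2 genes, which lie next to the chromosomal URA3 locus. These may be homology arms for genomic integration, but the record does not state how the plasmid is maintained in yeast.

The payload consists of two coding sequences in the same orientation. The first is IDI1, the isopentenyl diphosphate isomerase that interconverts IPP and DMAPP, followed by a PGK1 terminator fragment. The second is ERG20, the farnesyl diphosphate synthase, here carrying the F96W and N127W substitutions ("Erg20WW"). According to the stated purpose, this variant is used for synthesis of GPP rather than the enzyme's normal product, farnesyl diphosphate. Both proteins are listed as ePTS1 fusions, an enhanced peroxisomal targeting signal type 1 tag that directs import into the peroxisome. The promoters driving the two genes and the ERG20 terminator are not annotated. A short reverse-strand match to a predicted yeast ORF upstream of ERG20 probably reflects native promoter-region sequence. The plasmid supplies a compartmentalised GPP source, useful for example in engineering peroxisomal monoterpene pathways.
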