Addgene plasmid #239494: pJJB1434
Purpose: Express Idi1p and Erg20WW for synthesis of GPP in the peroxisome
Depositing lab: John Dueber. Depositing organization: University of California, Berkeley.
Backbone
  Vector backbone: PSG747
  Backbone manufacturer: Internal
  Vector type: Yeast Expression
  Selectable markers: URA3
Growth in bacteria
  Bacterial resistance: Kanamycin, 50 μg/mL
  Growth temperature: 37°C
  Growth strain: DH5alpha
  Copy number: High Copy
Gene/Insert
  Gene/Insert name: ScErg20p(F96W_N127W)-ePTS1
  Species: S. cerevisiae (budding yeast)
  Cloning method: Golden Gate
Terms and licenses: Academic/Nonprofit Terms; Industry Terms: Not Available to Industry
Depositor comments: Additional insert: ScIdi1p-ePTS1
How to cite: pJJB1434 was a gift from John Dueber (Addgene plasmid # 239494 ; http://n2t.net/addgene:239494 ; RRID:Addgene_239494)
